Addgene plasmid #152302: pGBW-m4134473
Purpose: Mammalian expression plasmid for SARS-CoV-2 RNA-dependent RNA polymerase
Depositing lab: Ginkgo Bioworks & Benjie Chen. Depositing organization: Ginkgo Bioworks.
Backbone
  Vector backbone: pTwist_CMV_Puro_6
  Backbone size w/o insert (bp): 6080
  Vector type: Mammalian Expression
  Selectable markers: Puromycin
Growth in bacteria
  Bacterial resistance: Ampicillin, 100 μg/mL
  Growth temperature: 37°C
  Growth strain: DH5alpha
  Copy number: High Copy
Gene/Insert
  Gene/Insert name: SARS-CoV-2 RNA-dependent RNA polymerase
  Species: Severe acute respiratory syndrome coronavirus 2
  Insert size (bp): 2789
  Mutation: wt
  Entrez Gene: ORF1ab (a.k.a. GU280_gp01)
  Promoter: CMV
  Tag / fusion protein: Cleavable TEV;V5 (C terminal on backbone)
  Cloning method: Unknown
Resource information
  A portion of this plasmid was derived from a plasmid made by: GinkgoBioworks
Depositor comments: NCBI reference sequence: YP_009725307.1
How to cite: pGBW-m4134473 was a gift from Ginkgo Bioworks & Benjie Chen (Addgene plasmid # 152302 ; http://n2t.net/addgene:152302 ; RRID:Addgene_152302)
