[The description below was written by a language model from this plasmid's Addgene catalogue record and pLannotate feature annotations shown in this document.]
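Description:
pGBW-m4134473 is a mammalian expression plasmid built on the pTwist_CMV_Puro_6 backbone that carries the wild-type coding sequence for the SARS-CoV-2 RNA-dependent RNA polymerase, the portion of the ORF1ab polyprotein commonly known as nsp12. The sequenced record is 8,951 nt, consistent with a roughly 6.1 kb backbone plus a 2.8 kb insert. In bacteria it is maintained at high copy through a ColE1/pUC-type origin and selected with ampicillin via a complete β-lactamase gene; a short additional bla fragment is also annotated but appears to be only a remnant.

Expression of the polymerase is driven by the human cytomegalovirus immediate-early enhancer and promoter, and the transcript is terminated by an SV40 polyadenylation signal. The automated annotation labels the open reading frame as a fragment of the SARS-CoV-2 replicase polyprotein; its accompanying text about the 2'-O-methyltransferase is generic to the polyprotein entry and does not describe this insert. According to the catalogue entry, the backbone supplies a C-terminal V5 epitope preceded by a TEV protease site, allowing detection or pull-down and subsequent tag removal, although neither element is separately annotated in the feature table. A second cassette places puromycin N-acetyltransferase under the human ubiquitin C promoter with a synthetic poly(A) signal, permitting selection of transfected or stably expressing cells. The units are separated by bacterial rrnG and T7 terminators, extra synthetic poly(A) signals, and 5' and 3' β-globin insulator elements, which limit transcriptional read-through and interference between cassettes. The plasmid is suited to producing tagged viral polymerase in mammalian cells.
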