Features (pLannotate 1.2.2; 20 found; start..end, strand, type, name):
      1..304     +  enhancer       CMV enhancer: human cytomegalovirus immediate early enhancer
    377..394     -  promoter       CMV promoter (fragment): human cytomegalovirus (CMV) immediate early promoter
    457..508     +  promoter       CMVd2 promoter: truncated human cytomegalovirus (CMV) immediate early promoter that yields moderately reduced expression relative to the full-length promoter
    478..3378    +  CDS            rep (fragment): R1AB_SARS2 - Experimental evidence at protein level: Swiss-Prot protein existence level 1. [2'-O-methyltransferase]: Methyltransferase that mediates mRNA cap 2'-O-ribose methylation to the 5'-cap structure of viral mRNAs. N7-methyl guanosine cap is a prerequisite for binding of nsp16. Therefore plays an essential role in viral mRNAs cap methylation which is essential to evade immune system. From Severe acute respiratory syndrome coronavirus 2 (2019-nCoV) (SARS-CoV-2).
   3491..3612    -  polyA_signal   SV40 poly(A) signal: SV40 polyadenylation signal
   3635..3704    -  CDS            large T antigen (fragment): large T antigen from SV40 (simian virus 40)
   3727..3773    +  terminator     T7 terminator: transcription terminator for bacteriophage T7 RNA polymerase
   3803..3939    +  terminator     rrnG terminator: transcription terminator from the E. coli ribosomal RNA rrnG operon (Albrechtsen et al., 1991)
   3984..4055    +  misc_feature   3' β-globin insulator: insulator downstream of the human β-globin locus (Farrell et al., 2002)
   4281..4869    -  rep_origin     ori: high-copy-number ColE1/pMB1/pBR322/pUC origin of replication
   5041..5105    -  CDS            bla(M) (fragment): β-lactamase lacking the signal sequence; bla(M); allows cytosolic expression of β-lactamase
   5369..6578    +  promoter       UbC promoter: human ubiquitin C promoter
   6582..7179    +  CDS            PuroR (fragment): puromycin N-acetyltransferase; pac from Streptomyces; confers resistance to puromycin
   7208..7256    +  polyA_signal   poly(A) signal: synthetic polyadenylation signal
   7522..8382    +  CDS            AmpR: β-lactamase; bla; confers resistance to ampicillin, carbenicillin, and related antibiotics
   8395..8531    +  terminator     rrnG terminator: transcription terminator from the E. coli ribosomal RNA rrnG operon (Albrechtsen et al., 1991)
   8683..8754    +  misc_feature   5' β-globin insulator: insulator upstream of the human β-globin locus (Farrell et al., 2002)
   8759..8805    -  terminator     T7 terminator: transcription terminator for bacteriophage T7 RNA polymerase
   8823..8871    -  polyA_signal   poly(A) signal: synthetic polyadenylation signal
   8902..8951    +  enhancer       CMV enhancer (fragment): human cytomegalovirus immediate early enhancer
>Addgene plasmid #152302 | pGBW-m4134473 | addgene full sequence | sequence record 312900 | Addgene NGS Result
CGTTACATAACTTACGGTAAATGGCCCGCCTGGCTGACCGCCCAACGACCCCCGCCCATTGACGTCAATA
ATGACGTATGTTCCCATAGTAACGCCAATAGGGACTTTCCATTGACGTCAATGGGTGGAGTATTTACGGT
AAACTGCCCACTTGGCAGTACATCAAGTGTATCATATGCCAAGTACGCCCCCTATTGACGTCAATGACGG
TAAATGGCCCGCCTGGCATTATGCCCAGTACATGACCTTATGGGACTTTCCTACTTGGCAGTACATCTAC
GTATTAGTCATCGCTATTACCATGCTGATGCGGTTTTGGCAGTACATCAATGGGCGTGGATAGCGGTTTG
ACTCACGGGGATTTCCAAGTCTCCACCCCATTGACGTCAATGGGAGTTTGTTTTGGCACCAAAATCAACG
GGACTTTCCAAAATGTCGTAACAACTCCGCCCCATTGACGCAAATGGGCGGTAGGCGTGTACGGTGGGAG
GTCTATATAAGCAGAGCTGGTTTAGTGAACCGTCAGATCAGATCTTTGTCGATCCTACCATCCACTCGAC
ACACCCGCCAGCGGCCGCCACCATGGCTGATGCACAATCGTTTTTAAACCGGGTTTGCGGTGTAAGTGCA
GCCCGTCTTACACCGTGCGGCACAGGCACTAGTACTGATGTCGTATACAGGGCTTTTGACATCTACAATG
ATAAAGTAGCTGGTTTTGCTAAATTCCTAAAAACTAATTGTTGTCGCTTCCAAGAAAAGGACGAAGATGA
CAATTTAATTGATTCTTACTTTGTAGTTAAGAGACACACTTTCTCTAACTACCAACATGAAGAAACAATT
TATAATTTACTTAAGGATTGTCCAGCTGTTGCTAAACATGACTTCTTTAAGTTTAGAATAGACGGTGACA
TGGTACCACATATATCACGTCAACGTCTTACTAAATACACAATGGCAGACCTCGTCTATGCTTTAAGGCA
TTTTGATGAAGGTAATTGTGACACATTAAAAGAAATACTTGTCACATACAATTGTTGTGATGATGATTAT
TTCAATAAAAAGGACTGGTATGATTTTGTAGAAAACCCAGATATATTACGCGTATACGCCAACTTAGGTG
AACGTGTACGCCAAGCTTTGTTAAAAACAGTACAATTCTGTGATGCCATGCGAAATGCTGGTATTGTTGG
TGTACTGACATTAGATAATCAAGATCTCAATGGTAACTGGTATGATTTCGGTGATTTCATACAAACCACG
CCAGGTAGTGGAGTTCCTGTTGTAGATTCTTATTATTCATTGTTAATGCCTATATTAACCTTGACCAGGG
CTTTAACTGCAGAGTCACATGTTGACACTGACTTAACAAAGCCTTACATTAAGTGGGATTTGTTAAAATA
TGACTTCACGGAAGAGAGGTTAAAACTCTTTGACCGTTATTTTAAATATTGGGATCAGACATACCACCCA
AATTGTGTTAACTGTTTGGATGACAGATGCATTCTGCATTGTGCAAACTTTAATGTTTTATTCTCTACAG
TGTTCCCACCTACAAGTTTTGGACCACTAGTGAGAAAAATATTTGTTGATGGTGTTCCATTTGTAGTTTC
AACTGGATACCACTTCAGAGAGCTAGGTGTTGTACATAATCAGGATGTAAACTTACATAGCTCTAGACTT
AGTTTTAAGGAATTACTTGTGTATGCTGCTGACCCTGCTATGCACGCTGCTTCTGGTAATCTATTACTAG
ATAAACGCACTACGTGCTTTTCAGTAGCTGCACTTACTAACAATGTTGCTTTTCAAACTGTCAAACCCGG
TAATTTTAACAAAGACTTCTATGACTTTGCTGTGTCTAAGGGTTTCTTTAAGGAAGGAAGTTCTGTTGAA
TTAAAACACTTCTTCTTTGCTCAGGATGGTAATGCTGCTATCAGCGATTATGACTACTATCGTTATAATC
TACCAACAATGTGTGATATCAGACAACTACTATTTGTAGTTGAAGTTGTTGATAAGTACTTTGATTGTTA
CGATGGTGGCTGTATTAATGCTAACCAAGTCATCGTCAACAACCTAGACAAATCAGCTGGTTTTCCATTT
AATAAATGGGGTAAGGCTAGACTTTATTATGATTCAATGAGTTATGAGGATCAAGATGCACTTTTCGCAT
ATACAAAACGTAATGTCATCCCTACTATAACTCAAATGAATCTTAAGTATGCCATTAGTGCAAAGAATAG
AGCTCGCACCGTAGCTGGTGTCTCTATCTGTAGTACTATGACCAATAGACAGTTTCATCAAAAATTATTG
AAATCAATAGCCGCCACTAGAGGAGCTACTGTAGTAATTGGAACAAGCAAATTCTATGGTGGTTGGCACA
ACATGTTAAAAACTGTTTATAGTGATGTAGAAAACCCTCACCTTATGGGTTGGGATTATCCTAAATGTGA
TAGAGCCATGCCTAACATGCTTAGAATTATGGCCTCACTTGTTCTTGCTCGCAAACATACAACGTGTTGT
AGCTTGTCACACCGTTTCTATAGATTAGCTAATGAGTGTGCTCAAGTATTGAGTGAAATGGTCATGTGTG
GCGGTTCACTATATGTTAAACCAGGTGGAACCTCATCAGGAGATGCCACAACTGCTTATGCTAATAGTGT
TTTTAACATTTGTCAAGCTGTCACGGCCAATGTTAATGCACTTTTATCTACTGATGGTAACAAAATTGCC
GATAAGTATGTCCGCAATTTACAACACAGACTTTATGAGTGTCTCTATAGAAATAGAGATGTTGACACAG
ACTTTGTGAATGAGTTTTACGCATATTTGCGTAAACATTTCTCAATGATGATACTCTCTGACGATGCTGT
TGTGTGTTTCAATAGCACTTATGCATCTCAAGGTCTAGTGGCTAGCATAAAGAACTTTAAGTCAGTTCTT
TATTATCAAAACAATGTTTTTATGTCTGAAGCAAAATGTTGGACTGAGACTGACCTTACTAAAGGACCTC
ATGAATTTTGCTCTCAACATACAATGCTAGTTAAACAGGGTGATGATTATGTGTACCTTCCTTACCCAGA
TCCATCAAGAATCCTAGGGGCCGGCTGTTTTGTAGATGATATCGTAAAAACAGATGGTACACTTATGATT
GAACGGTTCGTGTCTTTAGCTATAGATGCTTACCCACTTACTAAACATCCTAATCAGGAGTATGCTGATG
TCTTTCATTTGTACTTACAATACATAAGAAAGCTACATGATGAGTTAACAGGACACATGTTAGACATGTA
TTCTGTTATGCTTACTAATGATAACACTTCAAGGTATTGGGAACCTGAGTTTTATGAGGCTATGTACACA
CCGCATACAGTCTTAGAAAACCTTTACTTTCAGTCGGGGAAACCTATACCCAATCCACTTCTCGGCTTAG
ATTCTACCTAAGCTAGCTTGACTGACTGAGATACAGCGTACCTTCAGCTCACAGACATGATAAGATACAT
TGATGAGTTTGGACAAACCACAACTAGAATGCAGTGAAAAAAATGCTTTATTTGTGAAATTTGTGATGCT
ATTGCTTTATTTGTAACCATTATAAGCTGCAATAAACAAGTTAACAACAACAATTGCATTCATTTTATGT
TTCAGGTTCAGGGGGAGGTGTGGGAGGTTTTTTAAAGCAAGTAAAACCTCTACAAATGTGGTATTGGCCC
ATCTCTATCGGTATCGTAGCATAACCCCTTGGGGCCTCTAAACGGGTCTTGAGGGGTTTTTTGTGCCCCT
CGGGCCGGATTGCTATCTACCGGCATTGGCGCAGAAAAAAATGCCTGATGCGACGCTGCGCGTCTTATAC
TCCCACATATGCCAGATTCAGCAACGGATACGGCTTCCCCAACTTGCCCACTTCCATACGTGTCCTCCTT
ACCAGAAATTTATCCTTAAGGTCGTCAGCTATCCTGCAGGCGATCTCTCGATTTCGATCAAGACATTCCT
TTAATGGTCTTTTCTGGACACCACTAGGGGTCAGAAGTAGTTCATCAAACTTTCTTCCCTCCCTAATCTC
ATTGGTTACCTTGGGCTATCGAAACTTAATTAACCAGTCAAGTCAGCTACTTGGCGAGATCGACTTGTCT
GGGTTTCGACTACGCTCAGAATTGCGTCAGTCAAGTTCGATCTGGTCCTTGCTATTGCACCCGTTCTCCG
ATTACGAGTTTCATTTAAATCATGTGAGCAAAAGGCCAGCAAAAGGCCAGGAACCGTAAAAAGGCCGCGT
TGCTGGCGTTTTTCCATAGGCTCCGCCCCCCTGACGAGCATCACAAAAATCGACGCTCAAGTCAGAGGTG
GCGAAACCCGACAGGACTATAAAGATACCAGGCGTTTCCCCCTGGAAGCTCCCTCGTGCGCTCTCCTGTT
CCGACCCTGCCGCTTACCGGATACCTGTCCGCCTTTCTCCCTTCGGGAAGCGTGGCGCTTTCTCATAGCT
CACGCTGTAGGTATCTCAGTTCGGTGTAGGTCGTTCGCTCCAAGCTGGGCTGTGTGCACGAACCCCCCGT
TCAGCCCGACCGCTGCGCCTTATCCGGTAACTATCGTCTTGAGTCCAACCCGGTAAGACACGACTTATCG
CCACTGGCAGCAGCCACTGGTAACAGGATTAGCAGAGCGAGGTATGTAGGCGGTGCTACAGAGTTCTTGA
AGTGGTGGCCTAACTACGGCTACACTAGAAGAACAGTATTTGGTATCTGCGCTCTGCTGAAGCCAGTTAC
CTTCGGAAAAAGAGTTGGTAGCTCTTGATCCGGCAAACAAACCACCGCTGGTAGCGGTGGTTTTTTTGTT
TGCAAGCAGCAGATTACGCGCAGAAAAAAAGGATCTCAAGAAGATCCTTTGATCTTTTCTACGGGGTCTG
ACGCTCAGTGGAACGAAAACTCACGTTAAGGGATTTTGGTCATGAGATTATCAAAAAGGATCTTCACCTA
GATCCTTTTAAATTAAAAATGAAGTTTTAAATCAATCTAAAGTATATATGAGTAAACTTGGTCTGACAGT
TACCAATGCTTAATCAGTGAGGCACCTATCTCAGCGATCTGTCTATTTCGTTCATCCATAGTTGCATTTA
AATTTCCGAACTCTCCAAGGCCCTCGTCGGAAAATCTTCAAACCTTTCGTCCGATCCATCTTGCAGGCTA
CCTCTCGAACGAACTATCGCAAGTCTCTTGGCCGGCCTTGCGCCTTGGCTATTGCTTGGCAGCGCCTATC
GCCAGGTATTACTCCAATCCCGAATATCCGAGATCGGGATCACCCGAGAGAAGTTCAACCTACATCCTCA
ATCCCGATCTATCCGAGATCCGAGGAATATCGAAATCGGGGCGCGCCTGGCCTCCGCGCCGGGTTTTGGC
GCCTCCCGCGGGCGCCCCCCTCGTCACGGCGAGCGCTGCCACGTCAGACGAAGGGCGCAGGAGCGTCCTG
ATCCTTCCGCCCGGACGCTCAGGACAGCGGCCCGCTGCTCATAAGACTCGGCCTTAGAACCCCAGTATCA
GCAGAAGGACATTTTAGGACGGGACTTGGGTGACTCTAGGGCACTGGTTTTCTTTCCAGAGAGCGGAACA
GGCGAGGAAAAGTAGTCCCTTCTCGGCGATTCTGCGGAGGGATCTCCGTGGGGCGGTGAACGCCGATGAT
TATATAAGGACGCGCCGGGTGTGGCACAGCTAGTTCCGTCGCAGCCGGGATTTGGGTCGCGGTTCTTGTT
TGTGGATCGCTGTGATCGTCACTTGGTGAGTAGCGGGCTGCTGGGCTGGCCGGGGCTTTCGTGGCCGCCG
GGCCGCTCGGTGGGACGGAAGCGTGTGGAGAGACCGCCAAGGGCTGTAGTCTGGGTCCGCGAGCAAGGTT
GCCCTGAACTGGGGGTTGGGGGGAGCGCAGCAAAATGGCGGCTGTTCCCGAGTCTTGAATGGAAGACGCT
TGTGAGGCGGGCTGTGAGGTCGTTGAAACAAGGTGGGGGGCATGGTGGGCGGCAAGAACCCAAGGTCTTG
AGCCCTTCGCTAATGCGGGAAAGCTCTTATTCGGGTGAGATGGGCTGGGCACCATCTGGGGACCCTGACG
TGAAGTTTGTCACTGACTGGAGAACTCGGTTTGTCGTCTGTTGCGGGGGCGGCAGTTATGGCGGTGCCGT
TGGGCAGTGCACCCGTACCTTTGGGAGCGCGCGCCCTCGTCGTGTCGTGACGTCACCCGTTCTGTTGGCT
TATAATGCAGGGTGGGGCCACCTGCCGGTAGGTGTGCGGTAGGCTTTTCTCCGTCGCAGGACGCAGGGTT
CGGGCCTAGGGTAGGCTCTCCTGAATCGACAGGCGCCGGACCTCTGGTGAGGGGAGGGATAAGTGAGGCG
TCAGTTTCTTTGGTCGGTTTTATGTACCTATCTTCTTAAGTAGCTGAAGCTCCGGTTTTGAACTATGCGC
TCGGGGTTGGCGAGTGTGTTTTGTGAAGTTTTTTAGGCACCTTTTGAAATGTAATCATTTGGGTCAATAT
GTAATTTTCAGTGTTAGACTTGTAAATTGTCCGCTAAATTCTGGCCGTTTTTGGCTTTTTTGTTAGACAA
CATGACCGAGTACAAGCCCACGGTGCGCCTCGCCACCCGCGACGACGTCCCCAGGGCCGTACGCACCCTC
GCCGCCGCGTTCGCCGACTACCCCGCCACGCGCCACACCGTCGATCCGGACCGCCACATCGAGCGGGTCA
CCGAGCTGCAAGAACTCTTCCTCACGCGCGTCGGGCTCGACATCGGCAAGGTGTGGGTCGCGGACGACGG
CGCCGCGGTGGCGGTCTGGACCACGCCGGAGAGCGTCGAAGCGGGGGCGGTGTTCGCCGAGATCGGCCCG
CGCATGGCCGAGTTGAGCGGTTCCCGGCTGGCCGCGCAGCAACAGATGGAGGGCCTCCTGGCGCCGCACC
GGCCCAAGGAGCCCGCGTGGTTCCTGGCCACCGTCGGCGTCTCGCCCGACCACCAGGGCAAGGGTCTGGG
CAGCGCCGTCGTGCTCCCCGGAGTGGAGGCCGCCGAGCGCGCCGGGGTGCCCGCCTTCCTGGAGACCTCC
GCGCCCCGCAACCTCCCCTTCTACGAGCGGCTCGGCTTCACCGTCACCGCCGACGTCGAGGTGCCCGAAG
GACCGCGCACCTGGTGCATGACCCGCAAGCCCGGTGCCTAGGCTAGTATGTAAGCCTAGTCTTAGATAAT
AAAATCGCTATCCATCGAAGATGGATGTGTGTTGGTTTTTTGTGTGTGTAACGCTAGGCGCGCCTGGTGT
ACCGAGAACGATCCTCTCAGTGCGAGTCTCGACGATCCATATCGTTGCTTGGCAGTCAGCCAGTCGGAAT
CCAGCTTGGGACCCAGGAAGTCCAATCGTCAGATATTGTACTCAAGCCTGGTCACGGCAGCGTACCGATC
TGTTTAAACCTAGATATTGATAGTCTGATCGGTCAACGTATAATCGAGTCCTAGCTTTTGCAAACATCTA
TCAAGAGACAGGATCAGCAGGAGGCTTTCGCATGAGTATTCAACATTTCCGTGTCGCCCTTATTCCCTTT
TTTGCGGCATTTTGCCTTCCTGTTTTTGCTCACCCAGAAACGCTGGTGAAAGTAAAAGATGCTGAAGATC
AGTTGGGTGCGCGAGTGGGTTACATCGAACTGGATCTCAACAGCGGTAAGATCCTTGAGAGTTTTCGCCC
CGAAGAACGCTTTCCAATGATGAGCACTTTTAAAGTTCTGCTATGTGGCGCGGTATTATCCCGTATTGAC
GCCGGGCAAGAGCAACTCGGTCGCCGCATACACTATTCTCAGAATGACTTGGTTGAGTATTCACCAGTCA
CAGAAAAGCATCTTACGGATGGCATGACAGTAAGAGAATTATGCAGTGCTGCCATAACCATGAGTGATAA
CACTGCGGCCAACTTACTTCTGACAACGATTGGAGGACCGAAGGAGCTAACCGCTTTTTTGCACAACATG
GGGGATCATGTAACTCGCCTTGATCGTTGGGAACCGGAGCTGAATGAAGCCATACCAAACGACGAGCGTG
ACACCACGATGCCTGTAGCAATGGCAACAACCTTGCGTAAACTATTAACTGGCGAACTACTTACTCTAGC
TTCCCGGCAACAGTTGATAGACTGGATGGAGGCGGATAAAGTTGCAGGACCACTTCTGCGCTCGGCCCTT
CCGGCTGGCTGGTTTATTGCTGATAAATCTGGAGCCGGTGAGCGTGGGTCTCGCGGTATCATTGCAGCAC
TGGGGCCAGATGGTAAGCCCTCCCGTATCGTAGTTATCTACACGACGGGGAGTCAGGCAACTATGGATGA
ACGAAATAGACAGATCGCTGAGATAGGTGCCTCACTGATTAAGCATTGGTAACCGATTCTAGGTGCATTG
GCGCAGAAAAAAATGCCTGATGCGACGCTGCGCGTCTTATACTCCCACATATGCCAGATTCAGCAACGGA
TACGGCTTCCCCAACTTGCCCACTTCCATACGTGTCCTCCTTACCAGAAATTTATCCTTAAGATCCCGAA
TCGTTTAAACTCGACTCTGGCTCTATCGAATCTCCGTCGTTTCGAGCTTACGCGAACAGCCGTGGCGCTC
ATTTGCTCGTCGGGCATCGAATCTCGTCAGCTATCGTCAGCTTACCTTTTTGGCAGCGATCGCGGCTCCC
GACATCTTGGACCATTAGCTCCACAGGTATCTTCTTCCCTCTAGTGGTCATAACAGCAGCTTCAGCTACC
TCTCAATTCAAAAAACCCCTCAAGACCCGTTTAGAGGCCCCAAGGGGTTATGCTATCAATCGTTGCGTTA
CACACACAAAAAACCAACACACATCCATCTTCGATGGATAGCGATTTTATTATCTAACTGCTGATCGAGT
GTAGCCAGATCTAGTAATCAATTACGGGGTCATTAGTTCATAGCCCATATATGGAGTTCCG
